>Addgene plasmid #119229 | psubCMV-WPRE-IL3SP-mVEGF-D-dNdC | depositor full sequence | sequence record 225488 | Full Sequence
GCGCGTTGGCCGATTCATTAATGCAGCTGCGCGCTCGCTCGCTCACTGAGGCCGCCCGGGCAAAGCCCGG
GCGTCGGGCGACCTTTGGTCGCCCGGCCTCAGTGAGCGAGCGAGCGCGCAGAGAGGGAGTGGCCAACTCC
ATCACTAGGGGTTCCTTGTAGTTAATGATTAACCCGCCATGCTACTTATCTACGTAGCCATGCTCTAGAA
TTCGAGCTTGCATGCCTGCAGGTCGTTACATAACTTACGGTAAATGGCCCGCCTGGCTGACCGCCCAACG
ACCCCCGCCCATTGACGTCAATAATGACGTATGTTCCCATAGTAACGCCAATAGGGACTTTCCATTGACG
TCAATGGGTGGAGTATTTACGGTAAACTGCCCACTTGGCAGTACATCAAGTGTATCATATGCCAAGTACG
CCCCCTATTGACGTCAATGACGGTAAATGGCCCGCCTGGCATTATGCCCAGTACATGACCTTATGGGACT
TTCCTACTTGGCAGTACATCTACGTATTAGTCATCGCTATTACCATGGTGATGCGGTTTTGGCAGTACAT
CAATGGGCGTGGATAGCGGTTTGACTCACGGGGATTTCCAAGTCTCCACCCCATTGACGTCAATGGGAGT
TTGTTTTGGCACCAAAATCAACGGGACTTTCCAAAATGTCGTAACAACTCCGCCCCATTGACGCAAATGG
GCGGTAGGCGTGTACGGTGGGAGGTCTATATAAGCAGAGCTCGTTTAGTGAACCGTCAGATCGCCTGGAG
ACGCCATCCACGCTGTTTTGACCTCCATAGAAGACACCGGGACCGATCCAGCCTCCGGACTCTAGAGGAT
CCGGTACTCGAGGAACTGAAAAACCAGAAAGTTAACTGGTAAGTTTAGTCTTTTTGTCTTTTATTTCAGG
TCCCGGATCCGGTGGTGGTGCAAATCAAAGAACTGCTCCTCAGTGGATGTTGCCTTTACTTCTAGGCCTG
TACGGAAGTGTTACTTCTGCTCTAAAAGCTGCGGAATTGTACCCGCGGCCGCTAGCTGCAGCACGTGACG
CGTGCCACCATGGTTCTTGCCAGCTCTACCACCAGCATCCACACCATGCTGCTCCTGCTCCTGATGCTCT
TCCACCTGGGACTCCAAGCTTCAATCTCGGCGCGTAATTTTGCGGCAACTTTCTATGACACTGAAACACT
AAAAGTTATAGATGAAGAATGGCAGAGGACCCAATGCAGCCCTAGAGAGACATGCGTAGAAGTCGCCAGT
GAGCTGGGGAAGACAACCAACACATTCTTCAAGCCCCCCTGTGTAAATGTCTTCCGGTGTGGAGGCTGCT
GCAACGAAGAGGGTGTGATGTGTATGAACACAAGCACCTCCTACATCTCCAAACAGCTCTTTGAGATATC
AGTGCCTCTGACATCAGTGCCCGAGTTAGTGCCTGTTAAAATTGCCAACCATACGGGTTGTAAGTGCTTG
CCCACGGGCCCCCGCCATCCTTACTCAATTATCAGAAGATGAACGCGTGCATAATCAACCTCTGGATTAC
AAAATTTGTGAAAGATTGACTGGTATTCTTAACTATGTTGCTCCTTTTACGCTATGTGGATACGCTGCTT
TAATGCCTTTGTATCATGCTATTGCTTCCCGTATGGCTTTCATTTTCTCCTCCTTGTATAAATCCTGGTT
GCTGTCTCTTTATGAGGAGTTGTGGCCCGTTGTCAGGCAACGTGGCGTGGTGTGCACTGTGTTTGCTGAC
GCAACCCCCACTGGTTGGGGCATTGCCACCACCTGTCAGCTCCTTTCCGGGACTTTCGCTTTCCCCCTCC
CTATTGCCACGGCGGAACTCATCGCCGCCTGCCTTGCCCGCTGCTGGACAGGGGCTCGGCTGTTGGGCAC
TGACAATTCCGTGGTGTTGTCGGGGAAGCTGACGTCCTTTCCATGGCTGCTCGCCTGTGTTGCCACCTGG
ATTCTGCGCGGGACGTCCTTCTGCTACGTCCCTTCGGCCCTCAATCCAGCGGACCTTCCTTCCCGCGGCC
TGCTGCCGGCTCTGCGGCCTCTTCCGCGTCTTCGCCTTCGCCCTCAGACGAGTCGGATCTCCCTTTGGGC
CGCCTCCCCGCATCGCGGCCGCGGGGATCCAGACATGATAAGATACATTGATGAGTTTGGACAAACCACA
ACTAGAATGCAGTGAAAAAAATGCTTTATTTGTGAAATTTGTGATGCTATTGCTTTATTTGTAACCATTA
TAAGCTGCAATAAACAAGTTAACAACAACAATTGCATTCATTTTATGTTTCAGGTTCAGGGGGAGGTGTG
GGAGGTTTTTTCGGATCCTCTAGAGTCGACCTGCAGGCATGCAAGCTCTAGAGCATGGCTACGTAGATAA
GTAGCATGGCGGGTTAATCATTAACTACAAGGAACCCCTAGTGATGGAGTTGGCCACTCCCTCTCTGCGC
GCTCGCTCGCTCACTGAGGCCGGGCGACCAAAGGTCGCCCGACGCCCGGGCTTTGCCCGGGCGGCCTCAG
TGAGCGAGCGAGCGCGCAGCTGGCGTAATAGCGAAGAGGCCCGCACCGATCGCCCTTCCCAACAGTTGCG
CAGCCTGAATGGCGAATGGCGATTCC
[38 nt withheld, positions 2617-2654]
C
[378 nt withheld, positions 2656-3033]
C
[91 nt withheld, positions 3035-3125]
A
[49 nt withheld, positions 3127-3175]
CCTTTGACGTTGGAGTCCACGTTCTTT
[37 nt withheld, positions 3203-3239]
ACCCTATCTCGGTCTATTCTTTTGATTTATAAGGGATTTTGCCGATTTCGGCCTATTGGTTAAAAAATGA
GCTGATTTAACAAAAATTTAACGCGAATTTTAACAAAATATTAACGCTTACAATTTAAATATTTGCTTAT
ACAATCT
[100 nt withheld, positions 3387-3486]
CTCAGGCAATGACCTGATAGCCTTTGTAG
[69 nt withheld, positions 3516-3584]
T
[44 nt withheld, positions 3586-3629]
ACCTACACATTACTCA
[44 nt withheld, positions 3646-3689]
TTGCGTTGAAATAAAGGCTTCTCCC
[83 nt withheld, positions 3715-3797]
TTCTTTGCCTTGCCTGTATGATTTATTGGATGTTGGAATCGCCTGATGCGGTATTTTCTCCTTACGCATC
TGTGCGGTATTTCACACCGCATATGGTGCACTCTCAGTACAATCTGCTCTGATGCCGCATAGTTAAGCCA
GCCCCGACACCCGCCAACACCCGCTGACGCGCCCTGACGGGCTTGTCTGCTCCCGGCATCCGCTTACAGA
CAAGCTGTGACCGTCTCCGGGAGCTGCATGTGTCAGAGGTTTTCACCGTCATCACCGAAACGCGCGAGAC
GAAAGGGCCTCGTGATACGCCTATTTTTATAGGTTAATGTCATGATAATAATGGTTTCTTAGACGTCAGG
TGGCACTTTTCGGGGAAATGTGCGCGGAACCCCTATTTGTTTATTTTTCTAAATACATTCAAATATGTAT
CCGCTCATGAGACAATAACCCTGATAAATGCTTCAATAATATTGAAAAAGGAAGAGTATGAGTATTCAAC
ATTTCCGTGTCGCCCTTATTCCCTTTTTTGCGGCATTTTGCCTTCCTGTTTTTGCTCACCCAGAAACGCT
GGTGAAAGTAAAAGATGCTGAAGATCAGTTGGGTGCACGAGTGGGTTACATCGAACTGGATCTCAACAGC
GGTAAGATCCTTGAGAGTTTTCGCCCCGAAGAACGTTTTCCAATGATGAGCACTTTTAAAGTTCTGCTAT
GTGGCGCGGTATTATCCCGTATTGACGCCGGGCAAGAGCAACTCGGTCGCCGCATACACTATTCTCAGAA
TGACTTGGTTGAGTACTCACCAGTCACAGAAAAGCATCTTACGGATGGCATGACAGTAAGAGAATTATGC
AGTGCTGCCATAACCATGAGTGATAACACTGCGGCCAACTTACTTCTGACAACGATCGGAGGACCGAAGG
AGCTAACCGCTTTTTTGCACAACATGGGGGATCATGTAACTCGCCTTGATCGTTGGGAACCGGAGCTGAA
TGAAGCCATACCAAACGACGAGCGTGACACCACGATGCCTGTAGCAATGGCAACAACGTTGCGCAAACTA
TTAACTGGCGAACTACTTACTCTAGCTTCCCGGCAACAATTAATAGACTGGATGGAGGCGGATAAAGTTG
CAGGACCACTTCTGCGCTCGGCCCTTCCGGCTGGCTGGTTTATTGCTGATAAATCTGGAGCCGGTGAGCG
TGGGTCTCGCGGTATCATTGCAGCACTGGGGCCAGATGGTAAGCCCTCCCGTATCGTAGTTATCTACACG
ACGGGGAGTCAGGCAACTATGGATGAACGAAATAGACAGATCGCTGAGATAGGTGCCTCACTGATTAAGC
ATTGGTAACTGTCAGACCAAGTTTACTCATATATACTTTAGATTGATTTAAAACTTCATTTTTAATTTAA
AAGGATCTAGGTGAAGATCCTTTTTGATAATCTCATGACCAAAATCCCTTAACGTGAGTTTTCGTTCCAC
TGAGCGTCAGACCCCGTAGAAAAGATCAAAGGATCTTCTTGAGATCCTTTTTTTCTGCGCGTAATCTGCT
GCTTGCAAACAAAAAAACCACCGCTACCAGCGGTGGTTTGTTTGCCGGATCAAGAGCTACCAACTCTTTT
TCCGAAGGTAACTGGCTTCAGCAGAGCGCAGATACCAAATACTGTTCTTCTAGTGTAGCCGTAGTTAGGC
CACCACTTCAAGAACTCTGTAGCACCGCCTACATACCTCGCTCTGCTAATCCTGTTACCAGTGGCTGCTG
CCAGTGGCGATAAGTCGTGTCTTACCGGGTTGGACTCAAGACGATAGTTACCGGATAAGGCGCAGCGGTC
GGGCTGAACGGGGGGTTCGTGCACACAGCCCAGCTTGGAGCGAACGACCTACACCGAACTGAGATACCTA
CAGCGTGAGCTATGAGAAAGCGCCACGCTTCCCGAAGGGAGAAAGGCGGACAGGTATCCGGTAAGCGGCA
GGGTCGGAACAGGAGAGCGCACGAGGGAGCTTCCAGGGGGAAACGCCTGGTATCTTTATAGTCCTGTCGG
GTTTCGCCACCTCTGACTTGAGCGTCGATTTTTGTGATGCTCGTCAGGGGGGCGGAGCCTATGGAAAAAC
GCCAGCAACGCGGCCTTTTTACGGTTCCTGGCCTTTTGCTGGCCTTTTGCTCACATGTTCTTTCCTGCGT
TATCCCCTGATTCTGTGGATAACCGTATTACCGCCTTTGAGTGAGCTGATACCGCTCGCCGCAGCCGAAC
GACCGAGCGCAGCGAGTCAGTGAGCGAGGAAGCGGAAGAGCGCCCAATACGCAAACCGCCTCTCCCC
Features (pLannotate 1.2.2; 21 found; start..end, strand, type, name):
     23..156     -  repeat_region  AAV2 ITR: inverted terminal repeat of adeno-associated virus serotype 2 inverted
    215..235     -  misc_feature   MCS (fragment): pUC18/19 multiple cloning site
    234..537     +  enhancer       CMV enhancer: human cytomegalovirus immediate early enhancer
    538..741     +  promoter       CMV promoter: human cytomegalovirus (CMV) immediate early promoter
    879..975     +  intron         SV40 intron: modified SV40 intron with splice donor and acceptor sites
   1060..1143    +  CDS            Il3 (fragment): IL3_RAT - Also known as Il-3. Experimental evidence at transcript level: Swiss-Prot protein existence level 2. This CSF induces granulocytes, macrophages, mast cells, stem cells, erythroid cells, eosinophils and megakaryocytes. From Rattus norvegicus (Rat).
   1141..1509    +  CDS            Vegfd (fragment): VEGFD_RAT - Also known as Figf. Experimental evidence at protein level: Swiss-Prot protein existence level 1. Growth factor active in angiogenesis, lymphangiogenesis and endothelial cell growth, stimulating their proliferation and migration and also has effects on the permeability of blood vessels. May function in the formation of the venous and lymphatic vascular systems during embryogenesis, and also in the maintenance of differentiated lymphatic endothelium in adults. Binds and activates VEGFR-3 (Flt4) receptor (By similarity). From Rattus norvegicus (Rat).
   1523..2111    +  misc_feature   WPRE: woodchuck hepatitis virus posttranscriptional regulatory element
   2126..2260    -  polyA_signal   SV40 poly(A) signal: SV40 polyadenylation signal
   2323..2357    +  misc_feature   MCS (fragment): pUC18/19 multiple cloning site
   2410..2542    +  repeat_region  AAV2 ITR (fragment): inverted terminal repeat of adeno-associated virus serotype 2 inverted
   2537..2606    +  CDS            lacZα (fragment): LacZα fragment of β-galactosidase; lacZ fragment
   2617..2922    +  CDS            M13 gene IV (fragment) (sequence partly withheld): pIV; IV; phage assembly
   2910..3338    +  rep_origin     f1 ori (sequence partly withheld): f1 bacteriophage origin of replication; arrow indicates direction of (+) strand synthesis
   3428..3831    +  CDS            M13 gene II (fragment) (sequence partly withheld): pII; II; replication
   3839..3938    -  misc_feature   bom (fragment): basis of mobility region from pBR322
   4040..4075    -  CDS            rop (fragment): Rop protein, which maintains plasmids at low copy number; rop
   4170..4274    +  promoter       AmpR promoter: bla
   4275..5135    +  CDS            AmpR: β-lactamase; bla; confers resistance to ampicillin, carbenicillin, and related antibiotics
   5306..5894    +  rep_origin     ori: high-copy-number ColE1/pMB1/pBR322/pUC origin of replication
   6077..29      +  CDS            lacI (fragment) (across the origin): lac repressor; lacI; The lac repressor binds to the lac operator to inhibit transcription in E. coli. This inhibition can be relieved by adding lactose or isopropyl-β-D-thiogalactopyranoside (IPTG).
