>Addgene plasmid #119229 | psubCMV-WPRE-IL3SP-mVEGF-D-dNdC | addgene full sequence | sequence record 239316 | Addgene NGS Result
GCGCGTTGGCCGATTCATTAATGCAGCTGCGCGCTCGCTCGCTCACTGAGGCCGCCCGGGCAAAGCCCGG
GCGTCGGGCGACCTTTGGTCGCCCGGCCTCAGTGAGCGAGCGAGCGCGCAGAGAGGGAGTGGCCAACTCC
ATCACTAGGGGTTCCTTGTAGTTAATGATTAACCCGCCATGCTACTTATCTACGTAGCCATGCTCTAGAA
TTCGAGCTTGCATGCCTGCAGGTCGTTACATAACTTACGGTAAATGGCCCGCCTGGCTGACCGCCCAACG
ACCCCCGCCCATTGACGTCAATAATGACGTATGTTCCCATAGTAACGCCAATAGGGACTTTCCATTGACG
TCAATGGGTGGAGTATTTACGGTAAACTGCCCACTTGGCAGTACATCAAGTGTATCATATGCCAAGTACG
CCCCCTATTGACGTCAATGACGGTAAATGGCCCGCCTGGCATTATGCCCAGTACATGACCTTATGGGACT
TTCCTACTTGGCAGTACATCTACGTATTAGTCATCGCTATTACCATGGTGATGCGGTTTTGGCAGTACAT
CAATGGGCGTGGATAGCGGTTTGACTCACGGGGATTTCCAAGTCTCCACCCCATTGACGTCAATGGGAGT
TTGTTTTGGCACCAAAATCAACGGGACTTTCCAAAATGTCGTAACAACTCCGCCCCATTGACGCAAATGG
GCGGTAGGCGTGTACGGTGGGAGGTCTATATAAGCAGAGCTCGTTTAGTGAACCGTCAGATCGCCTGGAG
ACGCCATCCACGCTGTTTTGACCTCCATAGAAGACACCGGGACCGATCCAGCCTCCGGACTCTAGAGGAT
CCGGTACTCGAGGAACTGAAAAACCAGAAAGTTAACTGGTAAGTTTAGTCTTTTTGTCTTTTATTTCAGG
TCCCGGATCCGGTGGTGGTGCAAATCAAAGAACTGCTCCTCAGTGGATGTTGCCTTTACTTCTAGGCCTG
TACGGAAGTGTTACTTCTGCTCTAAAAGCTGCGGAATTGTACCCGCGGCCGCTAGCTGCAGCACGTGACG
CGTGCCACCATGGTTCTTGCCAGCTCTACCACCAGCATCCACACCATGCTGCTCCTGCTCCTGATGCTCT
TCCACCTGGGACTCCAAGCTTCAATCTCGGCGCGTAATTTTGCGGCAACTTTCTATGACACTGAAACACT
AAAAGTTATAGATGAAGAATGGCAGAGGACCCAATGCAGCCCTAGAGAGACATGCGTAGAAGTCGCCAGT
GAGCTGGGGAAGACAACCAACACATTCTTCAAGCCCCCCTGTGTAAATGTCTTCCGGTGTGGAGGCTGCT
GCAACGAAGAGGGTGTGATGTGTATGAACACAAGCACCTCCTACATCTCCAAACAGCTCTTTGAGATATC
AGTGCCTCTGACATCAGTGCCCGAGTTAGTGCCTGTTAAAATTGCCAACCATACGGGTTGTAAGTGCTTG
CCCACGGGCCCCCGCCATCCTTACTCAATTATCAGAAGATGAACGCGTCGATAATCAACCTCTGGATTAC
AAAATTTGTGAAAGATTGACTGGTATTCTTAACTATGTTGCTCCTTTTACGCTATGTGGATACGCTGCTT
TAATGCCTTTGTATCATGCTATTGCTTCCCGTATGGCTTTCATTTTCTCCTCCTTGTATAAATCCTGGTT
GCTGTCTCTTTATGAGGAGTTGTGGCCCGTTGTCAGGCAACGTGGCGTGGTGTGCACTGTGTTTGCTGAC
GCAACCCCCACTGGTTGGGGCATTGCCACCACCTGTCAGCTCCTTTCCGGGACTTTCGCTTTCCCCCTCC
CTATTGCCACGGCGGAACTCATCGCCGCCTGCCTTGCCCGCTGCTGGACAGGGGCTCGGCTGTTGGGCAC
TGACAATTCCGTGGTGTTGTCGGGGAAGCTGACGTCCTTTCCATGGCTGCTCGCCTGTGTTGCCACCTGG
ATTCTGCGCGGGACGTCCTTCTGCTACGTCCCTTCGGCCCTCAATCCAGCGGACCTTCCTTCCCGCGGCC
TGCTGCCGGCTCTGCGGCCTCTTCCGCGTCTTCGCCTTCGCCCTCAGACGAGTCGGATCTCCCTTTGGGC
CGCCTCCCCGCATCGCGGCCGCGGGGATCCAGACATGATAAGATACATTGATGAGTTTGGACAAACCACA
ACTAGAATGCAGTGAAAAAAATGCTTTATTTGTGAAATTTGTGATGCTATTGCTTTATTTGTAACCATTA
TAAGCTGCAATAAACAAGTTAACAACAACAATTGCATTCATTTTATGTTTCAGGTTCAGGGGGAGGTGTG
GGAGGTTTTTTCGGATCCTCTAGAGTCGACCTGCAGGCATGCAAGCTCTAGAGCATGGCTACGTAGATAA
GTAGCATGGCGGGTTAATCATTAACTACAAGGAACCCCTAGTGATGGAGTTGGCCACTCCCTCTCTGCGC
GCTCGCTCGCTCACTGAGGCCGGGCGACCAAAGGTCGCCCGACGCCCGGGCTTTGCCCGGGCGGCCTCAG
TGAGCGAGCGAGCGCGCAGCTGGCGTAATAGCGAAGAGGCCCGCACCGATCGCCCTTCCCAACAGTTGCG
CAGCCTGAATGGCGAATGGCGATTCC
[38 nt withheld, positions 2617-2654]
C
[378 nt withheld, positions 2656-3033]
C
[91 nt withheld, positions 3035-3125]
A
[49 nt withheld, positions 3127-3175]
CCTTTGACGTTGGAGTCCACGTTCTTT
[37 nt withheld, positions 3203-3239]
ACCCTATCTCGGTCTATTCTTTTGATTTATAAGGGATTTTGCCGATTTCGGCCTATTGGTTAAAAAATGA
GCTGATTTAACAAAAATTTAACGCGAATTTTAACAAAATATTAACGCTTACAATTTAAATATTTGCTTAT
ACAATCT
[100 nt withheld, positions 3387-3486]
CTCAGGCAATGACCTGATAGCCTTTGTAG
[69 nt withheld, positions 3516-3584]
T
[44 nt withheld, positions 3586-3629]
ACCTACACATTACTCA
[44 nt withheld, positions 3646-3689]
TTGCGTTGAAATAAAGGCTTCTCCC
[83 nt withheld, positions 3715-3797]
TTCTTTGCCTTGCCTGTATGATTTATTGGATGTTGGAATCGCCTGATGCGGTATTTTCTCCTTACGCATC
TGTGCGGTATTTCACACCGCATATGGTGCACTCTCAGTACAATCTGCTCTGATGCCGCATAGTTAAGCCA
GCCCCGACACCCGCCAACACCCGCTGACGCGCCCTGACGGGCTTGTCTGCTCCCGGCATCCGCTTACAGA
CAAGCTGTGACCGTCTCCGGGAGCTGCATGTGTCAGAGGTTTTCACCGTCATCACCGAAACGCGCGAGAC
GAAAGGGCCTCGTGATACGCCTATTTTTATAGGTTAATGTCATGATAATAATGGTTTCTTAGACGTCAGG
TGGCACTTTTCGGGGAAATGTGCGCGGAACCCCTATTTGTTTATTTTTCTAAATACATTCAAATATGTAT
CCGCTCATGAGACAATAACCCTGATAAATGCTTCAATAATATTGAAAAAGGAAGAGTATGAGTATTCAAC
ATTTCCGTGTCGCCCTTATTCCCTTTTTTGCGGCATTTTGCCTTCCTGTTTTTGCTCACCCAGAAACGCT
GGTGAAAGTAAAAGATGCTGAAGATCAGTTGGGTGCACGAGTGGGTTACATCGAACTGGATCTCAACAGC
GGTAAGATCCTTGAGAGTTTTCGCCCCGAAGAACGTTTTCCAATGATGAGCACTTTTAAAGTTCTGCTAT
GTGGCGCGGTATTATCCCGTATTGACGCCGGGCAAGAGCAACTCGGTCGCCGCATACACTATTCTCAGAA
TGACTTGGTTGAGTACTCACCAGTCACAGAAAAGCATCTTACGGATGGCATGACAGTAAGAGAATTATGC
AGTGCTGCCATAACCATGAGTGATAACACTGCGGCCAACTTACTTCTGACAACGATCGGAGGACCGAAGG
AGCTAACCGCTTTTTTGCACAACATGGGGGATCATGTAACTCGCCTTGATCGTTGGGAACCGGAGCTGAA
TGAAGCCATACCAAACGACGAGCGTGACACCACGATGCCTGTAGCAATGGCAACAACGTTGCGCAAACTA
TTAACTGGCGAACTACTTACTCTAGCTTCCCGGCAACAATTAATAGACTGGATGGAGGCGGATAAAGTTG
CAGGACCACTTCTGCGCTCGGCCCTTCCGGCTGGCTGGTTTATTGCTGATAAATCTGGAGCCGGTGAGCG
TGGGTCTCGCGGTATCATTGCAGCACTGGGGCCAGATGGTAAGCCCTCCCGTATCGTAGTTATCTACACG
ACGGGGAGTCAGGCAACTATGGATGAACGAAATAGACAGATCGCTGAGATAGGTGCCTCACTGATTAAGC
ATTGGTAACTGTCAGACCAAGTTTACTCATATATACTTTAGATTGATTTAAAACTTCATTTTTAATTTAA
AAGGATCTAGGTGAAGATCCTTTTTGATAATCTCATGACCAAAATCCCTTAACGTGAGTTTTCGTTCCAC
TGAGCGTCAGACCCCGTAGAAAAGATCAAAGGATCTTCTTGAGATCCTTTTTTTCTGCGCGTAATCTGCT
GCTTGCAAACAAAAAAACCACCGCTACCAGCGGTGGTTTGTTTGCCGGATCAAGAGCTACCAACTCTTTT
TCCGAAGGTAACTGGCTTCAGCAGAGCGCAGATACCAAATACTGTTCTTCTAGTGTAGCCGTAGTTAGGC
CACCACTTCAAGAACTCTGTAGCACCGCCTACATACCTCGCTCTGCTAATCCTGTTACCAGTGGCTGCTG
CCAGTGGCGATAAGTCGTGTCTTACCGGGTTGGACTCAAGACGATAGTTACCGGATAAGGCGCAGCGGTC
GGGCTGAACGGGGGGTTCGTGCACACAGCCCAGCTTGGAGCGAACGACCTACACCGAACTGAGATACCTA
CAGCGTGAGCTATGAGAAAGCGCCACGCTTCCCGAAGGGAGAAAGGCGGACAGGTATCCGGTAAGCGGCA
GGGTCGGAACAGGAGAGCGCACGAGGGAGCTTCCAGGGGGAAACGCCTGGTATCTTTATAGTCCTGTCGG
GTTTCGCCACCTCTGACTTGAGCGTCGATTTTTGTGATGCTCGTCAGGGGGGCGGAGCCTATGGAAAAAC
GCCAGCAACGCGGCCTTTTTACGGTTCCTGGCCTTTTGCTGGCCTTTTGCTCACATGTTCTTTCCTGCGT
TATCCCCTGATTCTGTGGATAACCGTATTACCGCCTTTGAGTGAGCTGATACCGCTCGCCGCAGCCGAAC
GACCGAGCGCAGCGAGTCAGTGAGCGAGGAAGCGGAAGAGCGCCCAATACGCAAACCGCCTCTCCCC
Features (pLannotate 1.2.2; 21 found; start..end, strand, type, name):
     23..156     -  repeat_region  AAV2 ITR: inverted terminal repeat of adeno-associated virus serotype 2 inverted
    215..235     -  misc_feature   MCS (fragment): pUC18/19 multiple cloning site
    234..537     +  enhancer       CMV enhancer: human cytomegalovirus immediate early enhancer
    538..741     +  promoter       CMV promoter: human cytomegalovirus (CMV) immediate early promoter
    879..975     +  intron         SV40 intron: modified SV40 intron with splice donor and acceptor sites
   1060..1143    +  CDS            Il3 (fragment): IL3_RAT - Also known as Il-3. Experimental evidence at transcript level: Swiss-Prot protein existence level 2. This CSF induces granulocytes, macrophages, mast cells, stem cells, erythroid cells, eosinophils and megakaryocytes. From Rattus norvegicus (Rat).
   1141..1509    +  CDS            Vegfd (fragment): VEGFD_RAT - Also known as Figf. Experimental evidence at protein level: Swiss-Prot protein existence level 1. Growth factor active in angiogenesis, lymphangiogenesis and endothelial cell growth, stimulating their proliferation and migration and also has effects on the permeability of blood vessels. May function in the formation of the venous and lymphatic vascular systems during embryogenesis, and also in the maintenance of differentiated lymphatic endothelium in adults. Binds and activates VEGFR-3 (Flt4) receptor (By similarity). From Rattus norvegicus (Rat).
   1523..2111    +  misc_feature   WPRE: woodchuck hepatitis virus posttranscriptional regulatory element
   2126..2260    -  polyA_signal   SV40 poly(A) signal: SV40 polyadenylation signal
   2323..2357    +  misc_feature   MCS (fragment): pUC18/19 multiple cloning site
   2410..2542    +  repeat_region  AAV2 ITR (fragment): inverted terminal repeat of adeno-associated virus serotype 2 inverted
   2537..2606    +  CDS            lacZα (fragment): LacZα fragment of β-galactosidase; lacZ fragment
   2617..2922    +  CDS            M13 gene IV (fragment) (sequence partly withheld): pIV; IV; phage assembly
   2910..3338    +  rep_origin     f1 ori (sequence partly withheld): f1 bacteriophage origin of replication; arrow indicates direction of (+) strand synthesis
   3428..3831    +  CDS            M13 gene II (fragment) (sequence partly withheld): pII; II; replication
   3839..3938    -  misc_feature   bom (fragment): basis of mobility region from pBR322
   4040..4075    -  CDS            rop (fragment): Rop protein, which maintains plasmids at low copy number; rop
   4170..4274    +  promoter       AmpR promoter: bla
   4275..5135    +  CDS            AmpR: β-lactamase; bla; confers resistance to ampicillin, carbenicillin, and related antibiotics
   5306..5894    +  rep_origin     ori: high-copy-number ColE1/pMB1/pBR322/pUC origin of replication
   6077..29      +  CDS            lacI (fragment) (across the origin): lac repressor; lacI; The lac repressor binds to the lac operator to inhibit transcription in E. coli. This inhibition can be relieved by adding lactose or isopropyl-β-D-thiogalactopyranoside (IPTG).
