[The description below was written by a language model from this plasmid's Addgene catalogue record and pLannotate feature annotations shown in this document.]
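Description:
psubCMV-WPRE-IL3SP-mVEGF-D-dNdC is an AAV transfer (cis) plasmid built on the psubCMV-WPRE backbone, in which an expression cassette is flanked by two AAV2 inverted terminal repeats so that it can be packaged into recombinant adeno-associated virus particles. In bacteria the 6.1 kb plasmid is maintained at high copy from a ColE1/pUC-type origin and selected with ampicillin through the β-lactamase gene. An f1 phage origin with adjoining M13 gene fragments, and remnants of lacZα, lacI, rop and bom, are backbone leftovers with no role in the payload. The record lists a recombination-deficient type of host strain, which fits the tendency of ITRs to rearrange.

Between the ITRs, the human CMV immediate-early enhancer and promoter drive transcription through a modified SV40 intron into a short fusion open reading frame. This consists of the signal peptide of murine interleukin-3 joined directly to the mouse VEGF-D ΔNΔC fragment, i.e. the mature form lacking the N- and C-terminal propeptides that are normally removed by proteolysis. The heterologous leader provides secretion of this already "processed" growth factor without relying on endogenous cleavage. The automated annotation matched both segments to rat orthologues, but the catalogue entry states that the sequences are murine. Downstream, a WPRE enhances transcript stability and expression, followed by an SV40 polyadenylation signal, which the feature table annotates on the reverse strand.

According to the record, the construct is intended for stimulating lymphangiogenesis in mice in vivo, consistent with VEGF-D's role as a ligand for VEGFR-3. No epitope tag or reporter is annotated.
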