Addgene plasmid #119229: psubCMV-WPRE-IL3SP-mVEGF-D-dNdC
Purpose: Plasmid encodes proteolytically cleaved murine VEGF-D deltaN deltaC form, which has signal peptide from murine IL3 gene to be used for stimulation of lymphangiogenesis in mice in vivo.
Depositing lab: Kari Alitalo. Depositing organization: University of Helsinki.
Backbone
  Vector backbone: psubCMV-WPRE
  Vector type: AAV
Growth in bacteria
  Bacterial resistance: Ampicillin, 100 μg/mL
  Growth temperature: 37°C
  Growth strain: NEB Stable
  Copy number: High Copy
Gene/Insert
  Gene/Insert name: IL3SP-Vegfd-dNdC
  Species: M. musculus (mouse)
  Entrez Gene: Vegfd (a.k.a. AI325264, Figf, VEGF-D)
  Promoter: CMV
  Cloning method: Gibson Cloning
Terms and licenses: Academic/Nonprofit Terms; Industry Terms: Not Available to Industry
How to cite: psubCMV-WPRE-IL3SP-mVEGF-D-dNdC was a gift from Kari Alitalo (Addgene plasmid # 119229 ; http://n2t.net/addgene:119229 ; RRID:Addgene_119229)
